>Addgene plasmid #235499 | pEGFP-TDP-43 (4SA) | addgene full sequence | sequence record 471010 | Addgene NGS Result
GAGTTTGGACAAACCACAACTAGAATGCAGTGAAAAAAATGCTTTATTTGTGAAATTTGTGATGCTATTG
CTTTATTTGTAACCATTATAAGCTGCAATAAACAAGTTAACAACAACAATTGCATTCATTTTATGTTTCA
GGTTCAGGGGGAGGTGTGGGAGGTTTTTTAAAGCAAGTAAAACCTCTACAAATGTGGTATGGCTGATTAT
GATCTAGAGTCGCGGCCGCTTTACTTGTACAGCTCGTCCATGCCGAGAGTGATCCCGGCGGCGGTCACGA
ACTCCAGCAGGACCATGTGATCGCGCTTCTCGTTGGGGTCTTTGCTCAGGGCGGACTGGGTGCTCAGGTA
GTGGTTGTCGGGCAGCAGCACGGGGCCGTCGCCGATGGGGGTGTTCTGCTGGTAGTGGTCGGCGAGCTGC
ACGCTGCCGTCCTCGATGTTGTGGCGGATCTTGAAGTTCACCTTGATGCCGTTCTTCTGCTTGTCGGCCA
TGATATAGACGTTGTGGCTGTTGTAGTTGTACTCCAGCTTGTGCCCCAGGATGTTGCCGTCCTCCTTGAA
GTCGATGCCCTTCAGCTCGATGCGGTTCACCAGGGTGTCGCCCTCGAACTTCACCTCGGCGCGGGTCTTG
TAGTTGCCGTCGTCCTTGAAGAAGATGGTGCGCTCCTGGACGTAGCCTTCGGGCATGGCGGACTTGAAGA
AGTCGTGCTGCTTCATGTGGTCGGGGTAGCGGCTGAAGCACTGCACGCCGTAGGTCAGGGTGGTCACGAG
GGTGGGCCAGGGCACGGGCAGCTTGCCGGTGGTGCAGATGAACTTCAGGGTCAGCTTGCCGTAGGTGGCA
TCGCCCTCGCCCTCGCCGGACACGCTGAACTTGTGGCCGTTTACGTCGCCGTCCAGCTCGACCAGGATGG
GCACCACCCCGGTGAACAGCTCCTCGCCCTTGCTCACCATGGTGGCGATGGATCCCGGGCCCGCGGTACC
CATTCCCCAGCCTGCTGCCTTAGAATCCATAGCTGCGCCAAAGCCTCCATTAAAACCACTGCCCGACCCT
GCATTGGATGCTGATCCCCAACCAATTGCTGCACCAGAATTAGAGCCACTATAAGAGTTATTTCCAGAAC
CGAAGGCCTGGTTTGGCTCCCTCTGCATGTTGCCTTGGTTTTGGTTATTACCCGATGGGCCTGACTGGTT
CTGCTGGCTGGCTAACATGCCCATCATACCCCAACTGCTCTGTAGTGCTGCCTGGGCGGCAGCCATCATG
GCTGGATTAATGCTGAACGCACCAAAGTTCATCCCACCACCCATATTACTACCTTGATTGTTTCCCAAAC
CAGCTCCACCCCCTCTGCTATTACCAAATCCACCCTGATTCCCAAAGCCACCTGGATTACCACCAAATCT
TCCACTTCTTTCTAACTGTCTATTGCTATTGTGCTTAGGTTCGGCATTGGATATATGAACGCTGATTCCT
TTAATGATCAAGTCCTCTCCACAAAGAGACTGCGCAATCTGATCATCTGCAAATGTAACAAAGGCAAAGG
CCCTGAATGGCTTGGGGATGAAGACATCCATCACATCCCCGTACTGAGAGAAGAACTCCCGCAGCTCATC
CTCAGTCATGTCCTCTGTACAGCGCCCCACAAACACTTTTCTGCTTCTCAAAGGCTCATCTTGGCTTTGC
TTAGAATTAGGAAGTTTGCAGTCACACCATCGTCCATCTATCATATGTCGCTGTGACATTACTTTCACTT
GTGTTTCATATTCCGTAAAACGAACAAAGCCAAACCCCTTTGAATGACCAGTCTTAAGATCTTTCTTGAC
CTGCACCATAAGAACTTCTCCAAAGGTACTAAAATACTCTTTCAGGTCCTGTTCGGTTGTTTTCCATGGG
AGACCCAACACTATTAAATCGGATGTTTTCTGGACTGCTCTTTTCACTTTCACTGCTGATGAAGCATCTG
TCTCATCCATTTTTCTTTTGTTATCTTTTGGATAGTTGACAACATACACCAGATTTCCCCAGCCAGCATC
TGGGGCATGCAGAATTCCTTCTACCAGCCGGACACCTCTCATACACTGAGACACTGGATTCCTGTAGCGA
AGCCCACACGCCCCTGGAAACTGGGCTGTAACCGTGGAGAGCAGCACCGTCCCATCGTCTTCCGATGGTA
TTTCAATGGGCTCATCGTTCTCATCTTCGGTTACCCGAATATATTCAGACATCTCGAGATCTGAGTCCGG
TAGCGCTAGCGGATCTGACGGTTCACTAAACCAGCTCTGCTTATATAGACCTCCCACCGTACACGCCTAC
CGCCCATTTGCGTCAATGGGGCGGAGTTGTTACGACATTTTGGAAAGTCCCGTTGATTTTGGTGCCAAAA
CAAACTCCCATTGACGTCAATGGGGTGGAGACTTGGAAATCCCCGTGAGTCAAACCGCTATCCACGCCCA
TTGATGTACTGCCAAAACCGCATCACCATGGTAATAGCGATGACTAATACGTAGATGTACTGCCAAGTAG
GAAAGTCCCATAAGGTCATGTACTGGGCATAATGCCAGGCGGGCCATTTACCGTCATTGACGTCAATAGG
GGGCGTACTTGGCATATGATACACTTGATGTACTGCCAAGTGGGCAGTTTACCGTAAATACTCCACCCAT
TGACGTCAATGGAAAGTCCCTATTGGCGTTACTATGGGAACATACGTCATTATTGACGTCAATGGGCGGG
GGTCGTTGGGCGGTCAGCCAGGCGGGCCATTTACCGTAAGTTATGTAACGCGGAACTCCATATATGGGCT
ATGAACTAATGACCCCGTAATTGATTACTATTAATAACTAATGCATGGCGGTAATACGGTTATCCACAGA
ATCAGGGGATAACGCAGGAAAGAACATGTGAGCAAAAGGCCAGCAAAAGGCCAGGAACCGTAAAAAGGCC
GCGTTGCTGGCGTTTTTCCATAGGCTCCGCCCCCCTGACGAGCATCACAAAAATCGACGCTCAAGTCAGA
GGTGGCGAAACCCGACAGGACTATAAAGATACCAGGCGTTTCCCCCTGGAAGCTCCCTCGTGCGCTCTCC
TGTTCCGACCCTGCCGCTTACCGGATACCTGTCCGCCTTTCTCCCTTCGGGAAGCGTGGCGCTTTCTCAT
AGCTCACGCTGTAGGTATCTCAGTTCGGTGTAGGTCGTTCGCTCCAAGCTGGGCTGTGTGCACGAACCCC
CCGTTCAGCCCGACCGCTGCGCCTTATCCGGTAACTATCGTCTTGAGTCCAACCCGGTAAGACACGACTT
ATCGCCACTGGCAGCAGCCACTGGTAACAGGATTAGCAGAGCGAGGTATGTAGGCGGTGCTACAGAGTTC
TTGAAGTGGTGGCCTAACTACGGCTACACTAGAAGAACAGTATTTGGTATCTGCGCTCTGCTGAAGCCAG
TTACCTTCGGAAAAAGAGTTGGTAGCTCTTGATCCGGCAAACAAACCACCGCTGGTAGCGGTGGTTTTTT
TGTTTGCAAGCAGCAGATTACGCGCAGAAAAAAAGGATCTCAAGAAGATCCTTTGATCTTTTCTACGGGG
TCTGACGCTCAGTGGAACGAAAACTCACGTTAAGGGATTTTGGTCATGAGATTATCAAAAAGGATCTTCA
CCTAGATCCTTTTAAATTAAAAATGAAGTTTTAAATCAATCTAAAGTATATATGAGTAACCTGAGGCTAT
GGCAGGGCCTGCCGCCCCGACGTTGGCTGCGAGCCCTGGGCCTTCACCCGAACTTGGGGGGTGGGGTGGG
GAAAAGGAAGAAACGCGGGCGTATTGGCCCCAATGGGGTCTCGGTGGGGTATCGACAGAGTGCCAGCCCT
GGGACCGAACCCCGCGTTTATGAACAAACGACCCAACACCGTGCGTTTTATTCTGTCTTTTTATTGCCGT
CATAGCGCGGGTTCCTTCCGGTATTGTCTCCTTCCGTGTTTCAGTTAGCCTCCCCCTAGGGTGGGCGAAG
AACTCCAGCATGAGATCCCCGCGCTGGAGGATCATCCAGCCGGCGTCCCGGAAAACGATTCCGAAGCCCA
ACCTTTCATAGAAGGCGGCGGTGGAATCGAAATCTCGTGATGGCAGGTTGGGCGTCGCTTGGTCGGTCAT
TTCGAACCCCAGAGTCCCGCTCAGAAGAACTCGTCAAGAAGGCGATAGAAGGCGATGCGCTGCGAATCGG
GAGCGGCGATACCGTAAAGCACGAGGAAGCGGTCAGCCCATTCGCCGCCAAGCTCTTCAGCAATATCACG
GGTAGCCAACGCTATGTCCTGATAGCGGTCCGCCACACCCAGCCGGCCACAGTCGATGAATCCAGAAAAG
CGGCCATTTTCCACCATGATATTCGGCAAGCAGGCATCGCCATGGGTCACGACGAGATCCTCGCCGTCGG
GCATGCTCGCCTTGAGCCTGGCGAACAGTTCGGCTGGCGCGAGCCCCTGATGCTCTTCGTCCAGATCATC
CTGATCGACAAGACCGGCTTCCATCCGAGTACGTGCTCGCTCGATGCGATGTTTCGCTTGGTGGTCGAAT
GGGCAGGTAGCCGGATCAAGCGTATGCAGCCGCCGCATTGCATCAGCCATGATGGATACTTTCTCGGCAG
GAGCAAGGTGAGATGACAGGAGATCCTGCCCCGGCACTTCGCCCAATAGCAGCCAGTCCCTTCCCGCTTC
AGTGACAACGTCGAGCACAGCTGCGCAAGGAACGCCCGTCGTGGCCAGCCACGATAGCCGCGCTGCCTCG
TCTTGCAGTTCATTCAGGGCACCGGACAGGTCGGTCTTGACAAAAAGAACCGGGCGCCCCTGCGCTGACA
GCCGGAACACGGCGGCATCAGAGCAGCCGATTGTCTGTTGTGCCCAGTCATAGCCGAATAGCCTCTCCAC
CCAAGCGGCCGGAGAACCTGCGTGCAATCCATCTTGTTCAATCATGCGAAACGATCCTCATCCTGTCTCT
TGATCGATCTTTGCAAAAGCCTAGGCCTCCAAAAAAGCCTCCTCACTACTTCTGGAATAGCTCAGAGGCC
GAGGCGGCCTCGGCCTCTGCATAAATAAAAAAAATTAGTCAGCCATGGGGCGGAGAATGGGCGGAACTGG
GCGGAGTTAGGGGCGGGATGGGCGGAGTTAGGGGCGGGACTATGGTTGCTGACTAATTGAGATGCATGCT
TTGCATACTTCTGCCTGCTGGGGAGCCTGGGGACTTTCCACACCTGGTTGCTGACTAATTGAGATGCATG
CTTTGCATACTTCTGCCTGCTGGGGAGCCTGGGGACTTTCCACACCCTAACTGACACACATTCCACAGCT
GGTTCTTTCCGCCTCAGGACTCTTCCTTTTTCAATATTATTGAAGCATTTATCAGGGTTATTGTCTCATG
AGCGGATACATATTTGAATGTATTTAGAAAAATAAACAAATAGGGGTTCCGCGCACATTTCCCCGAAAAG
TGCCACCTG
[124 nt withheld, positions 5470-5593]
C
[91 nt withheld, positions 5595-5685]
A
[49 nt withheld, positions 5687-5735]
CCTTTGACGTTGGAGTCCACGTTCTTT
[37 nt withheld, positions 5763-5799]
ACCCTATCTCGGTCTATTCTTTTGATTTATAAGGGATTTTGCCGATTTCGGCCTATTGGTTAAAAAATGA
GCTGATTTAACAAAAATTTAACGCGAATTTTAACAAAATATTAACGCTTACAATTTACGCCTTAAGATAC
ATTGAT
Features (pLannotate 1.2.2; 16 found; start..end, strand, type, name):
    131..214     -  CDS            large T antigen (fragment): large T antigen from SV40 (simian virus 40)
    231..950     -  CDS            EGFP: the original enhanced GFP (Yang et al., 1996) mammalian codon-optimized
    960..980     -  misc_feature   MCS (fragment): multiple cloning site
    981..2222    -  CDS            TARDBP: TADBP_HUMAN - Also known as TDP43. Experimental evidence at protein level: Swiss-Prot protein existence level 1. RNA-binding protein that is involved in various steps of RNA biogenesis and processing (PubMed:23519609). Preferentially binds, via its two RNA recognition motifs RRM1 and RRM2, to GU-repeats on RNA molecules predominantly localized within long introns and in the 3'UTR of mRNAs (PubMed:23519609, PubMed:24240615, PubMed:24464995). In turn, regulates the splicing of many non-coding and protein-coding RNAs including proteins involved in neuronal survival, as well as mRNAs that encode p
   2223..2250    -  misc_feature   MCS (fragment): multiple cloning site
   2273..2476    -  promoter       CMV promoter: human cytomegalovirus (CMV) immediate early promoter
   2477..2780    -  enhancer       CMV enhancer: human cytomegalovirus immediate early enhancer
   2955..3543    -  rep_origin     ori: high-copy-number ColE1/pMB1/pBR322/pUC origin of replication
   3765..3781    +  polyA_signal   bGH poly(A) signal (fragment): bovine growth hormone polyadenylation signal
   3872..3919    -  polyA_signal   HSV TK poly(A) signal: herpes simplex virus thymidine kinase polyadenylation signal (Cole and Stacy, 1985)
   3978..4130    -  CDS            ble (fragment): BLE_KLEPN - Experimental evidence at protein level: Swiss-Prot protein existence level 1. Binding protein with a strong affinity to the bleomycin family of antibiotics. Binds to CL990; an antimitotic-antibiotic compound. From Klebsiella pneumoniae.
   4151..4945    -  CDS            NeoR/KanR: aminoglycoside phosphotransferase from Tn5; aph(3')-II (or nptII); confers resistance to neomycin, kanamycin, and G418 (Geneticin®)
   4980..5337    -  promoter       SV40 promoter: SV40 enhancer and early promoter
   5339..5443    -  promoter       AmpR promoter: bla
   5470..5898    +  rep_origin     f1 ori (sequence partly withheld): f1 bacteriophage origin of replication; arrow indicates direction of (+) strand synthesis
   5932..108     -  polyA_signal   SV40 poly(A) signal (across the origin): SV40 polyadenylation signal
