[The description below was written by a language model from this plasmid's Addgene catalogue record and pLannotate feature annotations shown in this document.]
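Description:
pEGFP-TDP-43 (4SA) is a mammalian expression plasmid built on the pEGFP-N3 backbone that produces human TDP-43 (TARDBP) fused at its C-terminus to EGFP. The TARDBP coding sequence sits between remnants of the multiple cloning site, directly downstream of the human cytomegalovirus immediate early enhancer and promoter and upstream of the EGFP open reading frame, so that a single TDP-43-EGFP fusion transcript is made and terminated at the SV40 polyadenylation signal. The insert carries four serine-to-alanine substitutions (S403A, S404A, S409A, S410A) in the C-terminal region of the protein, removing these phospho-acceptor residues to give a "phospho-dead" variant. The exact restriction sites used for cloning are not recorded.

The plasmid is maintained in E. coli at high copy through a ColE1/pUC-type origin and selected with kanamycin. The NeoR/KanR aminoglycoside phosphotransferase gene is preceded by both a bacterial (bla-type) promoter and the SV40 enhancer/early promoter and followed by the HSV TK polyadenylation signal, an arrangement that gives kanamycin resistance in bacteria and can also support G418 selection in mammalian cells. An f1 origin is also present, which allows single-stranded DNA production. The short matches annotated as large T antigen, ble and bGH poly(A) are fragments and probably do not represent functional elements.

According to the record, the construct is intended for expressing fluorescently tagged TDP-43 that cannot be phosphorylated at these C-terminal serines. This allows localisation and behaviour of the mutant to be followed in mammalian cells. It was deposited in connection with a study of stress-dependent TDP-43 SUMOylation and neuronal function.
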