Addgene plasmid #235499: pEGFP-TDP-43 (4SA)
Purpose: Expression of human TDP-43-EGFP with phospho-dead mutations in the C-terminus
Depositing lab: Maxime Rousseaux. Depositing organization: University of Ottawa. Publication: A stress-dependent TDP-43 SUMOylation program preserves neuronal function. Suk TR, Part CE, Zhang JL, Nguyen TT, Heer MM, Caballero-Gomez A, Grybas VS, McKeever PM, Nguyen B, Ali T, Callaghan SM, Woulfe JM, Robertson J, Rousseaux MWC. Mol Neurodegener. 2025 Mar 28;20(1):38. doi: 10.1186/s13024-025-00826-z. PubMed 40149017.
Backbone
  Vector backbone: pEGFP-N3
  Vector type: Mammalian Expression
Growth in bacteria
  Bacterial resistance: Kanamycin, 50 μg/mL
  Growth temperature: 37°C
  Growth strain: DH5alpha
  Copy number: High Copy
Gene/Insert
  Gene/Insert name: TARDBP (alt name: TDP-43)
  Species: H. sapiens (human)
  Mutation: S403A, S404A, S409A, S410A
  Entrez Gene: TARDBP (a.k.a. ALS10, TDP-43)
  Tag / fusion protein: EGFP (C terminal on insert)
  Cloning method: Restriction Enzyme; 5′ cloning site Unknown (unknown if destroyed)
Terms and licenses: Academic/Nonprofit Terms; Industry Terms
How to cite: pEGFP-TDP-43 (4SA) was a gift from Maxime Rousseaux (Addgene plasmid # 235499 ; http://n2t.net/addgene:235499 ; RRID:Addgene_235499)
